LOCUS       Exported 8031 bp ds-DNA circular SYN 12-MAY-2021
DEFINITION  Expresses MBP-tagged full length phosphomimetic FUS.
ACCESSION   .
VERSION     .
KEYWORDS    MBP-FUS_FL_12E
SOURCE      synthetic DNA construct
  ORGANISM  synthetic DNA construct
REFERENCE   1 (bases 1 to 8031)
  AUTHORS   Monahan Z, Ryan VH, Janke AM, Burke KA, Rhoads SN, Zerze GH,
            O'Meally R, Dignon GL, Conicella AE, Zheng W, Best RB, Cole RN,
            Mittal J, Shewmaker F, Fawzi NL
  TITLE     Phosphorylation of the FUS low-complexity domain disrupts phase
            separation, aggregation, and toxicity.
  JOURNAL   EMBO J. 2017 Aug 8. pii: e201696394. doi: 10.15252/embj.201696394.
  PUBMED    28790177
REFERENCE   2 (bases 1 to 8031)
  AUTHORS   .
  TITLE     Direct Submission
  JOURNAL   Exported May 12, 2021 from SnapGene Server 1.1.58
            http://www.snapgene.com
FEATURES             Location/Qualifiers
     source          1..8031
                     /organism="synthetic DNA construct"
                     /mol_type="other DNA"
     primer_bind     1..20
                     /label=T7
                     /note="T7 promoter, forward primer"
     promoter        1..19
                     /label=T7 promoter
                     /note="promoter for bacteriophage T7 RNA polymerase"
     protein_bind    20..44
                     /label=lac operator
                     /bound_moiety="lac repressor encoded by lacI"
                     /note="The lac repressor binds to the lac operator to
                     inhibit transcription in E. coli. This inhibition can be
                     relieved by adding lactose or
                     isopropyl-beta-D-thiogalactopyranoside (IPTG)."
     RBS             59..81
                     /note="efficient ribosome binding site from bacteriophage
                     T7 gene 10 (Olins and Rangwala, 1989)"
     CDS             106..123
                     /codon_start=1
                     /product="6xHis affinity tag"
                     /label=6xHis
                     /translation="HHHHHH"
     CDS             136..1233
                     /codon_start=1
                     /gene="malE (mutated)"
                     /product="maltose binding protein from E. coli"
                     /label=MBP
                     /note="This version of the gene does not encode a signal
                     sequence, so MBP will remain in the cytosol."
                     /translation="KIEEGKLVIWINGDKGYNGLAEVGKKFEKDTGIKVTVEHPDKLEE
                     KFPQVAATGDGPDIIFWAHDRFGGYAQSGLLAEITPDKAFQDKLYPFTWDAVRYNGKLI
                     AYPIAVEALSLIYNKDLLPNPPKTWEEIPALDKELKAKGKSALMFNLQEPYFTWPLIAA
                     DGGYAFKYENGKYDIKDVGVDNAGAKAGLTFLVDLIKNKHMNADTDYSIAEAAFNKGET
                     AMTINGPWAWSNIDTSKVNYGVTVLPTFKGQPSKPFVGVLSAGINAASPNKELAKEFLE
                     NYLLTDEGLEAVNKDKPLGAVALKSYEEELAKDPRIAATMENAQKGEIMPNIPQMSAFW
                     YAVRTAVINAASGRQTVDEALKDAQT"
     regulatory      1090..1099
                     /regulatory_class="other"
                     /note="vertebrate consensus sequence for strong initiation
                     of translation (Kozak, 1987)"
     primer_bind     1207..1230
                     /label=MBP-F
                     /note="Maltose binding protein, forward primer"
     protein_bind    1252..1276
                     /gene="mutant version of attB"
                     /label=attB1
                     /bound_moiety="BP Clonase(TM)"
                     /note="recombination site for the Gateway(R) BP reaction"
     CDS             1285..1305
                     /codon_start=1
                     /product="tobacco etch virus (TEV) protease recognition and
                     cleavage site"
                     /label=TEV site
                     /translation="ENLYFQG"
     CDS             2896..2913
                     /codon_start=1
                     /product="6xHis affinity tag"
                     /label=6xHis
                     /translation="HHHHHH"
     primer_bind     complement(2966..2984)
                     /label=T7 Term
                     /note="T7 terminator, reverse primer"
     terminator      2980..3027
                     /label=T7 terminator
                     /note="transcription terminator for bacteriophage T7 RNA
                     polymerase"
     rep_origin      3064..3519
                     /direction=RIGHT
                     /label=f1 ori
                     /note="f1 bacteriophage origin of replication; arrow
                     indicates direction of (+) strand synthesis"
     primer_bind     complement(3151..3170)
                     /label=F1ori-R
                     /note="F1 origin, reverse primer"
     primer_bind     3361..3382
                     /label=F1ori-F
                     /note="F1 origin, forward primer"
     CDS             complement(3611..4426)
                     /codon_start=1
                     /gene="aph(3')-Ia"
                     /product="aminoglycoside phosphotransferase"
                     /label=KanR
                     /note="confers resistance to kanamycin in bacteria or G418
                     (Geneticin(R)) in eukaryotes"
                     /translation="MSHIQRETSCSRPRLNSNMDADLYGYKWARDNVGQSGATIYRLYG
                     KPDAPELFLKHGKGSVANDVTDEMVRLNWLTEFMPLPTIKHFIRTPDDAWLLTTAIPGK
                     TAFQVLEEYPDSGENIVDALAVFLRRLHSIPVCNCPFNSDRVFRLAQAQSRMNNGLVDA
                     SDFDDERNGWPVEQVWKEMHKLLPFSPDSVVTHGDFSLDNLIFDEGKLIGCIDVGRVGI
                     ADRYQDLAILWNCLGEFSPSLQKRLFQKYGIDNPDMNKLQFHLMLDEFF"
     primer_bind     4334..4353
                     /label=Kan-R
                     /note="Kanamycin resistance gene, reverse primer"
     primer_bind     4418..4437
                     /label=pENTR-R
                     /note="pENTR vectors, reverse primer"
     rep_origin      4548..5136
                     /direction=RIGHT
                     /label=ori
                     /note="high-copy-number ColE1/pMB1/pBR322/pUC origin of
                     replication"
     primer_bind     5037..5056
                     /label=pBR322ori-F
                     /note="pBR322 origin, forward primer"
     primer_bind     5290..5307
                     /label=L4440
                     /note="L4440 vector, forward primer"
     misc_feature    5322..5461
                     /label=bom
                     /note="basis of mobility region from pBR322"
     primer_bind     complement(5387..5406)
                     /label=pRS-marker
                     /note="pRS vectors, use to sequence yeast selectable
                     marker"
     primer_bind     5547..5569
                     /label=pGEX 3'
                     /note="pGEX vectors, reverse primer"
     CDS             complement(5563..5754)
                     /codon_start=1
                     /gene="rop"
                     /product="Rop protein, which maintains plasmids at low copy
                     number"
                     /label=rop
                     /translation="MTKQEKTALNMARFIRSQTLTLLEKLNELDADEQADICESLHDHA
                     DELYRSCLARFGDDGENL"
     CDS             complement(6563..7645)
                     /codon_start=1
                     /gene="lacI"
                     /product="lac repressor"
                     /label=lacI
                     /note="The lac repressor binds to the lac operator to
                     inhibit transcription in E. coli. This inhibition can be
                     relieved by adding lactose or
                     isopropyl-beta-D-thiogalactopyranoside (IPTG)."
                     /translation="MKPVTLYDVAEYAGVSYQTVSRVVNQASHVSAKTREKVEAAMAEL
                     NYIPNRVAQQLAGKQSLLIGVATSSLALHAPSQIVAAIKSRADQLGASVVVSMVERSGV
                     EACKAAVHNLLAQRVSGLIINYPLDDQDAIAVEAACTNVPALFLDVSDQTPINSIIFSH
                     EDGTRLGVEHLVALGHQQIALLAGPLSSVSARLRLAGWHKYLTRNQIQPIAEREGDWSA
                     MSGFQQTMQMLNEGIVPTAMLVANDQMALGAMRAITESGLRVGADISVVGYDDTEDSSC
                     YIPPLTTIKQDFRLLGQTSVDRLLQLSQGQAVKGNQLLPVSLVKRKTTLAPNTQTASPR
                     ALADSLMQLARQVSRLESGQ"
     primer_bind     7607..7626
                     /label=LacI-R
                     /note="LacI, reverse primer"
     promoter        complement(7646..7723)
                     /gene="lacI"
                     /label=lacI promoter
     primer_bind     7929..7948
                     /label=pBRrevBam
                     /note="pBR322 vectors, tet region, downstream of BamHI,
                     reverse primer"
ORIGIN
        1 taatacgact cactataggg gaattgtgag cggataacaa ttcccctcta gaaataattt
       61 tgtttaactt taagaaggag atataccatg ggatctgata aaattcatca tcatcatcat
      121 cacagcagcg gtaccaaaat cgaagaaggt aaactggtaa tctggattaa cggcgataaa
      181 ggctataacg gtctcgctga agtcggtaag aaattcgaga aagataccgg aattaaagtc
      241 accgttgagc atccggataa actggaagag aaattcccac aggttgcggc aactggcgat
      301 ggccctgaca ttatcttctg ggcacacgac cgctttggtg gctacgctca atctggcctg
      361 ttggctgaaa tcaccccgga caaagcgttc caggacaagc tgtatccgtt tacctgggat
      421 gccgtacgtt acaacggcaa gctgattgct tacccgatcg ctgttgaagc gttatcgctg
      481 atttataaca aagatctgct gccgaacccg ccaaaaacct gggaagagat cccggcgctg
      541 gataaagaac tgaaagcgaa aggtaagagc gcgctgatgt tcaacctgca agaaccgtac
      601 ttcacctggc cgctgattgc tgctgacggg ggttatgcgt tcaagtatga aaacggcaag
      661 tacgacatta aagacgtggg cgtggataac gctggcgcga aagcgggtct gaccttcctg
      721 gttgacctga ttaaaaacaa acacatgaat gcagacaccg attactccat cgcagaagct
      781 gcctttaata aaggcgaaac agcgatgacc atcaacggcc cgtgggcatg gtccaacatc
      841 gacaccagca aagtgaatta tggtgtaacg gtactgccga ccttcaaggg tcaaccatcc
      901 aaaccgttcg ttggcgtgct gagcgcaggt attaacgccg ccagtccgaa caaagagctg
      961 gcaaaagagt tcctcgaaaa ctatctgctg actgatgaag gtctggaagc ggttaataaa
     1021 gacaaaccgc tgggtgccgt agcgctgaag tcttacgagg aagagttggc gaaagatcca
     1081 cgtattgccg ccaccatgga aaacgcccag aaaggtgaaa tcatgccgaa catcccgcag
     1141 atgtccgctt tctggtatgc cgtgcgtact gcggtgatca acgccgccag cggtcgtcag
     1201 actgtcgatg aagccctgaa agacgcgcag actaattcgg gatctgatat cacaagtttg
     1261 tacaaaaaag ctgaaggcgg taccgagaac ctgtacttcc agggtcatat ggcctcaaac
     1321 gattatgagc aacaagcaga gcaaagctat ggggcctacc ccgagcagcc cgggcagggc
     1381 tatgagcagc agagcgagca gccctacgga cagcagagtt acagtggtta tgagcagtcc
     1441 acggacactt caggctatgg ccagagcagc tattcttctt atggccagga gcagaacaca
     1501 ggctatggag agcagtcaac tccccaggga tatggctcga ctggcggcta tggcagtgag
     1561 cagagcgagc aatcgtctta cgggcagcag tcctcctatc ctggctatgg ccagcagcca
     1621 gctcccagca gcacctcggg aagttacggt agcagtgagc agagcagcag ctatgggcag
     1681 ccccagagtg ggagctacga gcagcagcct agctatggtg gacagcagca aagctatgga
     1741 cagcagcaaa gctataatcc ccctcagggc tatggacagc agaaccagta caacagcagc
     1801 agtggtggtg gaggtggagg tggaggtgga ggtaactatg gccaagatca atcctccatg
     1861 agtagtggtg gtggcagtgg tggcggttat ggcaatcaag accagagtgg tggaggtggc
     1921 agcggtggct atggacagca ggaccgtgga ggccgcggca ggggtggcag tggtggcggc
     1981 ggcggcggcg gcggtggtgg ttacaaccgc agcagtggtg gctatgaacc cagaggtcgt
     2041 ggaggtggcc gtggaggcag aggtggcatg ggcggaagtg accgtggtgg cttcaataaa
     2101 tttggtggcc ctcgggacca aggatcacgt catgactccg aacaggataa ttcagacaac
     2161 aacaccatct ttgtgcaagg cctgggtgag aatgttacaa ttgagtctgt ggctgattac
     2221 ttcaagcaga ttggtattat taagacaaac aagaaaacgg gacagcccat gattaatttg
     2281 tacacagaca gggaaactgg caagctgaag ggagaggcaa cggtctcttt tgatgaccca
     2341 ccttcagcta aagcagctat tgactggttt gatggtaaag aattctccgg aaatcctatc
     2401 aaggtctcat ttgctactcg ccgggcagac tttaatcggg gtggtggcaa tggtcgtgga
     2461 ggccgagggc gaggaggacc catgggccgt ggaggctatg gaggtggtgg cagtggtggt
     2521 ggtggccgag gaggatttcc cagtggaggt ggtggcggtg gaggacagca gcgagctggt
     2581 gactggaagt gtcctaatcc cacctgtgag aatatgaact tctcttggag gaatgaatgc
     2641 aaccagtgta aggcccctaa accagatggc ccaggagggg gaccaggtgg ctctcacatg
     2701 gggggtaact acggggatga tcgtcgtggt ggcagaggag gctatgatcg aggcggctac
     2761 cggggccgcg gcggggaccg tggaggcttc cgagggggcc ggggtggtgg ggacagaggt
     2821 ggctttggcc ctggcaagat ggattccagg ggtgagcaca gacaggatcg cagggagagg
     2881 ccgtattgac tcgagcacca ccaccaccac cactgagatc cggctgctaa caaagcccga
     2941 aaggaagctg agttggctgc tgccaccgct gagcaataac tagcataacc ccttggggcc
     3001 tctaaacggg tcttgagggg ttttttgctg aaaggaggaa ctatatccgg attggcgaat
     3061 gggnnnnnnn nnnnnnnnnn nnnnnnnnnn nnnnnnnnnn nnnnnnnnnn nnnnnnnnnn
     3121 nnnnnnnnnn nnnnnnnnnn nnnnnnnnnn nnnnnnnnnn nnnnnnnnnn nnnnnnnnnn
     3181 nnnnnnncnn nnnnnnnnnn nnnnnnnnnn nnnnnnnnnn nnnnnnnnnn nnnnnnnnnn
     3241 nnnnnnnnnn nnnnnnnnnn nnnnnnnnnn nnnnnnnnna nnnnnnnnnn nnnnnnnnnn
     3301 nnnnnnnnnn nnnnnnnnnn nnnnnnnnnc ctttgacgtt ggagtccacg ttctttaata
     3361 gtggactctt gttccaaact ggaacaacac tcaaccctat ctcggtctat tcttttgatt
     3421 tataagggat tttgccgatt tcggcctatt ggttaaaaaa tgagctgatt taacaaaaat
     3481 ttaacgcgaa ttttaacaaa atattaacgc ttacaattta ggtggcactt ttcggggaaa
     3541 tgtgcgcgga acccctattt gtttattttt ctaaatacat tcaaatatgt atccgctcat
     3601 gaattaattc ttagaaaaac tcatcgagca tcaaatgaaa ctgcaattta ttcatatcag
     3661 gattatcaat accatatttt tgaaaaagcc gtttctgtaa tgaaggagaa aactcaccga
     3721 ggcagttcca taggatggca agatcctggt atcggtctgc gattccgact cgtccaacat
     3781 caatacaacc tattaatttc ccctcgtcaa aaataaggtt atcaagtgag aaatcaccat
     3841 gagtgacgac tgaatccggt gagaatggca aaagtttatg catttctttc cagacttgtt
     3901 caacaggcca gccattacgc tcgtcatcaa aatcactcgc atcaaccaaa ccgttattca
     3961 ttcgtgattg cgcctgagcg agacgaaata cgcgatcgct gttaaaagga caattacaaa
     4021 caggaatcga atgcaaccgg cgcaggaaca ctgccagcgc atcaacaata ttttcacctg
     4081 aatcaggata ttcttctaat acctggaatg ctgttttccc ggggatcgca gtggtgagta
     4141 accatgcatc atcaggagta cggataaaat gcttgatggt cggaagaggc ataaattccg
     4201 tcagccagtt tagtctgacc atctcatctg taacatcatt ggcaacgcta cctttgccat
     4261 gtttcagaaa caactctggc gcatcgggct tcccatacaa tcgatagatt gtcgcacctg
     4321 attgcccgac attatcgcga gcccatttat acccatataa atcagcatcc atgttggaat
     4381 ttaatcgcgg cctagagcaa gacgtttccc gttgaatatg gctcataaca ccccttgtat
     4441 tactgtttat gtaagcagac agttttattg ttcatgacca aaatccctta acgtgagttt
     4501 tcgttccact gagcgtcaga ccccgtagaa aagatcaaag gatcttcttg atatcctttt
     4561 tttctgcgcg taatctgctg cttgcaaaca aaaaaaccac cgctaccagc ggtggtttgt
     4621 ttgccggatc aagagctacc aactcttttt ccgaaggtaa ctggcttcag cagagcgcag
     4681 ataccaaata ctgtccttct agtgtagccg tagttaggcc accacttcaa gaactctgta
     4741 gcaccgccta catacctcgc tctgctaatc ctgttaccag tggctgctgc cagtggcgat
     4801 aagtcgtgtc ttaccgggtt ggactcaaga cgatagttac cggataaggc gcagcggtcg
     4861 ggctgaacgg ggggttcgtg cacacagccc agcttggagc gaacgaccta caccgaactg
     4921 agatacctac agcgtgagct atgagaaagc gccacgcttc ccgaagggag aaaggcggac
     4981 aggtatccgg taagcggcag ggtcggaaca ggagagcgca cgagggagct tccaggggga
     5041 aacgcctggt atctttatag tcctgtcggg tttcgccacc tctgacttga gcgtcgattt
     5101 ttgtgatgct cgtcaggggg gcggagccta tggaaaaacg ccagcaacgc ggccttttta
     5161 cggttcctgg ccttttgctg gccttttgct cacatgttct ttcctgcgtt atcccctgat
     5221 tctgtggata accgtattac cgcctttgag tgagctgata ccgctcgccg cagccgaacg
     5281 accgagcgca gcgagtcagt gagcgaggaa gcggaagagc gcctgatgcg gtattttctc
     5341 cttacgcatc tgtgcggtat ttcacaccgc aatggtgcac tctcagtaca atctgctctg
     5401 atgccgcata gttaagccag tatacactcc gctatcgcta cgtgactggg tcatggctgc
     5461 gccccgacac ccgccaacac ccgctgacgc gccctgacgg gcttgtctgc tcccggcatc
     5521 cgcttacaga caagctgtga ccgtctccgg gagctgcatg tgtcagaggt tttcaccgtc
     5581 atcaccgaaa cgcgcgaggc agctgcggta aagctcatca gcgtggtcgt gaagcgattc
     5641 acagatgtct gcctgttcat ccgcgtccag ctcgttgagt ttctccagaa gcgttaatgt
     5701 ctggcttctg ataaagcggg ccatgttaag ggcggttttt tcctgtttgg tcactgatgc
     5761 ctccgtgtaa gggggatttc tgttcatggg ggtaatgata ccgatgaaac gagagaggat
     5821 gctcacgata cgggttactg atgatgaaca tgcccggtta ctggaacgtt gtgagggtaa
     5881 acaactggcg gtatggatgc ggcgggacca gagaaaaatc actcagggtc aatgccagcg
     5941 cttcgttaat acagatgtag gtgttccaca gggtagccag cagcatcctg cgatgcagat
     6001 ccggaacata atggtgcagg gcgctgactt ccgcgtttcc agactttacg aaacacggaa
     6061 accgaagacc attcatgttg ttgctcaggt cgcagacgtt ttgcagcagc agtcgcttca
     6121 cgttcgctcg cgtatcggtg attcattctg ctaaccagta aggcaacccc gccagcctag
     6181 ccgggtcctc aacgacagga gcacgatcat gcgcacccgt ggggccgcca tgccggcgat
     6241 aatggcctgc ttctcgccga aacgtttggt ggcgggacca gtgacgaagg cttgagcgag
     6301 ggcgtgcaag attccgaata ccgcaagcga caggccgatc atcgtcgcgc tccagcgaaa
     6361 gcggtcctcg ccgaaaatga cccagagcgc tgccggcacc tgtcctacga gttgcatgat
     6421 aaagaagaca gtcataagtg cggcgacgat agtcatgccc cgcgcccacc ggaaggagct
     6481 gactgggttg aaggctctca agggcatcgg tcgagatccc ggtgcctaat gagtgagcta
     6541 acttacatta attgcgttgc gctcactgcc cgctttccag tcgggaaacc tgtcgtgcca
     6601 gctgcattaa tgaatcggcc aacgcgcggg gagaggcggt ttgcgtattg ggcgccaggg
     6661 tggtttttct tttcaccagt gagacgggca acagctgatt gcccttcacc gcctggccct
     6721 gagagagttg cagcaagcgg tccacgctgg tttgccccag caggcgaaaa tcctgtttga
     6781 tggtggttaa cggcgggata taacatgagc tgtcttcggt atcgtcgtat cccactaccg
     6841 agatatccgc accaacgcgc agcccggact cggtaatggc gcgcattgcg cccagcgcca
     6901 tctgatcgtt ggcaaccagc atcgcagtgg gaacgatgcc ctcattcagc atttgcatgg
     6961 tttgttgaaa accggacatg gcactccagt cgccttcccg ttccgctatc ggctgaattt
     7021 gattgcgagt gagatattta tgccagccag ccagacgcag acgcgccgag acagaactta
     7081 atgggcccgc taacagcgcg atttgctggt gacccaatgc gaccagatgc tccacgccca
     7141 gtcgcgtacc gtcttcatgg gagaaaataa tactgttgat gggtgtctgg tcagagacat
     7201 caagaaataa cgccggaaca ttagtgcagg cagcttccac agcaatggca tcctggtcat
     7261 ccagcggata gttaatgatc agcccactga cgcgttgcgc gagaagattg tgcaccgccg
     7321 ctttacaggc ttcgacgccg cttcgttcta ccatcgacac caccacgctg gcacccagtt
     7381 gatcggcgcg agatttaatc gccgcgacaa tttgcgacgg cgcgtgcagg gccagactgg
     7441 aggtggcaac gccaatcagc aacgactgtt tgcccgccag ttgttgtgcc acgcggttgg
     7501 gaatgtaatt cagctccgcc atcgccgctt ccactttttc ccgcgttttc gcagaaacgt
     7561 ggctggcctg gttcaccacg cgggaaacgg tctgataaga gacaccggca tactctgcga
     7621 catcgtataa cgttactggt ttcacattca ccaccctgaa ttgactctct tccgggcgct
     7681 atcatgccat accgcgaaag gttttgcgcc attcgatggt gtccgggatc tcgacgctct
     7741 cccttatgcg actcctgcat taggaagcag cccagtagta ggttgaggcc gttgagcacc
     7801 gccgccgcaa ggaatggtgc atgcaaggag atggcgccca acagtccccc ggccacgggg
     7861 cctgccacca tacccacgcc gaaacaagcg ctcatgagcc cgaagtggcg agcccgatct
     7921 tccccatcgg tgatgtcggc gatataggcg ccagcaaccg cacctgtggc gccggtgatg
     7981 ccggccacga tgcgtccggc gtagaggatc gagatctcga tcccgcgaaa t
//
