[The description below was written by a language model from this plasmid's Addgene catalogue record and the feature table of its GenBank file.]
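Description:
MBP-FUS_FL_12E is an 8,031 bp bacterial expression plasmid built on the pTHMT backbone for producing full-length human FUS as a fusion to an N-terminal 6xHis-maltose binding protein tag. The FUS insert carries twelve serine/threonine-to-glutamate substitutions, a phosphomimetic design intended to imitate phosphorylation. The plasmid is selected with kanamycin through an aminoglycoside phosphotransferase (KanR) gene and replicates from a ColE1/pMB1-type origin. The catalogue lists it as high copy, although the feature table also shows the pBR322 bom region and a rop gene, which normally restrains copy number. An f1 origin is present as well.

Expression follows the standard pET-style arrangement: a T7 promoter with an adjacent lac operator, the strong T7 gene 10 ribosome binding site, and a T7 terminator, with a plasmid-borne lacI gene under its own promoter supplying repressor so that transcription is inducible with IPTG in hosts that provide T7 RNA polymerase. The reading frame begins with the 6xHis tag, followed by a signal-sequence-free MBP that stays in the cytosol, an attB1 Gateway remnant, and a TEV protease site that allows the tag to be removed. The FUS coding sequence itself is not annotated in the feature table, but it presumably occupies the unannotated interval after the TEV site. A second 6xHis sequence is annotated just upstream of the terminator; the record does not show whether it is in frame with the insert. The annotated Kozak motif inside MBP is probably an incidental sequence match.

The associated publication concerns how phosphorylation of the FUS low-complexity domain disrupts phase separation, aggregation and toxicity, which is consistent with using this plasmid to make recombinant protein for such studies.
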