Addgene plasmid #98652: MBP-FUS_FL_12E
Purpose: Expresses MBP-tagged full length phosphomimetic FUS
Depositing lab: Nicolas Fawzi. Depositing organization: Brown University. Publication: Phosphorylation of the FUS low-complexity domain disrupts phase separation, aggregation, and toxicity. Monahan Z, Ryan VH, Janke AM, Burke KA, Rhoads SN, Zerze GH, O'Meally R, Dignon GL, Conicella AE, Zheng W, Best RB, Cole RN, Mittal J, Shewmaker F, Fawzi NL. EMBO J. 2017 Aug 8. pii: e201696394. doi: 10.15252/embj.201696394. PubMed 28790177.
Backbone
  Vector backbone: pTHMT
  Vector type: Bacterial Expression
Growth in bacteria
  Bacterial resistance: Kanamycin, 50 μg/mL
  Growth temperature: 37°C
  Growth strain: DH5alpha
  Copy number: High Copy
Gene/Insert
  Gene/Insert name: FUS
  Species: H. sapiens (human)
  Mutation: 12 S/T to E
  Entrez Gene: FUS (a.k.a. ALS6, ETM4, FUS1, HNRNPP2, POMP75, TLS, altFUS)
  Tag / fusion protein: 6xHis-MBP (N terminal on backbone)
  Cloning method: Restriction Enzyme; 5′ cloning site Unknown (unknown if destroyed); 3′ cloning site Unknown (unknown if destroyed)
Terms and licenses: Academic/Nonprofit Terms; Industry Terms: Not Available to Industry
How to cite: MBP-FUS_FL_12E was a gift from Nicolas Fawzi (Addgene plasmid # 98652 ; http://n2t.net/addgene:98652 ; RRID:Addgene_98652)
